Addgene plasmid #128418: pET28a-C9ORF80
Purpose: Express C9ORF80 in E. coli with a His tag (C-terminal)
Depositing lab: Yuliang Wu. Publication: Biochemical characterization of INTS3 and C9ORF80, two subunits of hNABP1/2 heterotrimeric complex in nucleic acid binding. Vidhyasagar V, He Y, Guo M, Talwar T, Singh RS, Yadav M, Katselis G, Vizeacoumar FJ, Lukong KE, Wu Y. Biochem J. 2018 Jan 2;475(1):45-60. doi: 10.1042/BCJ20170351. PubMed 29150435.
Backbone
  Vector backbone: pET28a
  Backbone manufacturer: Novagen
  Backbone size w/o insert (bp): 5369
  Total vector size (bp): 5545
  Vector type: Bacterial Expression
Growth in bacteria
  Bacterial resistance: Kanamycin, 50 μg/mL
  Growth temperature: 37°C
  Growth strain: DH5alpha
  Copy number: High Copy
Gene/Insert
  Gene/Insert name: C9ORF80 (alt names: HSSBIP1; SOSS-C; INIP (INTS3 And NABP Interacting Protein))
  Species: H. sapiens (human)
  GenBank ID: NM_021218.3
  Entrez Gene: INIP (a.k.a. C9orf80, HSPC043, MISE, SOSSC, SSBIP1, hSSBIP1)
  Promoter: T7
  Tag / fusion protein: His (C terminal on backbone)
  Cloning method: Restriction Enzyme; 5′ cloning site Nco I (not destroyed); 3′ cloning site Xho I (not destroyed)
  Sequencing primers: 5′ T7 promoter; 3′ T7 terminator
Terms and licenses: Academic/Nonprofit Terms; Industry Terms: Not Available to Industry
How to cite: pET28a-C9ORF80 was a gift from Yuliang Wu (Addgene plasmid # 128418 ; http://n2t.net/addgene:128418 ; RRID:Addgene_128418)
