[The description below was written by a language model from this plasmid's Addgene catalogue record and pLannotate feature annotations shown in this document.]
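Description:
pET28a-C9ORF80 is a bacterial expression plasmid built on the Novagen pET28a backbone for producing the human protein C9ORF80 (also called INIP, SOSS-C or hSSBIP1) in E. coli with a C-terminal His tag. The open reading frame was inserted between the NcoI and XhoI sites, both of which are retained. This placement bypasses the vector's N-terminal tag region and fuses the coding sequence in frame to the histidine tag supplied by the backbone. The feature table labels that tag as a fragment of a 9xHis element, and its annotated length corresponds to six histidines. Transcription is driven by a T7 promoter with an adjacent lac operator, followed by the phage T7 gene 10 ribosome binding site, and ends at the T7 terminator. The plasmid also carries lacI under its own promoter, so expression stays repressed until it is induced with IPTG in a host that supplies T7 RNA polymerase.

The plasmid is selected with kanamycin through the aph(3')-Ia gene and replicates from a ColE1/pMB1-type origin. The pBR322-derived bom and rop elements are also present. Rop normally limits copy number, although the catalogue entry lists the plasmid as high copy. An f1 origin is present as well. The short annotated fragments of a tetracycline resistance gene, the AmpR promoter and the SET1 tag appear to be backbone remnants or partial annotation matches rather than functional parts.

INIP is a small subunit of the SOSS complex, which binds single-stranded DNA and acts in the DNA damage response. The construct is suited to affinity purification of recombinant protein, and the associated publication concerns biochemical characterisation of INTS3 and C9ORF80 in nucleic acid binding.
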