Features (pLannotate 1.2.2; 19 found; start..end, strand, type, name):
    219..237     +  promoter       T7 promoter: promoter for bacteriophage T7 RNA polymerase
    238..262     +  protein_bind   lac operator: The lac repressor binds to the lac operator to inhibit transcription in E. coli. This inhibition can be relieved by adding lactose or isopropyl-β-D-thiogalactopyranoside (IPTG). lac repressor encoded by lacI
    277..299     +  RBS            RBS: efficient ribosome binding site from bacteriophage T7 gene 10 (Olins and Rangwala, 1989)
    306..617     +  CDS            INIP: SOSSC_HUMAN - Also known as C9orf80, SSBIP1. Experimental evidence at protein level: Swiss-Prot protein existence level 1. Component of the SOSS complex, a multiprotein complex that functions downstream of the MRN complex to promote DNA repair and G2/M checkpoint. The SOSS complex associates with single-stranded DNA at DNA lesions and influences diverse endpoints in the cellular DNA damage response including cell-cycle checkpoint activation, recombinational repair and maintenance of genomic stability. Required for efficient homologous recombination-dependent repair of double-strand breaks (DSB
    633..650     +  CDS            9xHis (fragment): 9xHis affinity tag
    660..709     +  CDS            SET1 (fragment): solubility-enhancement tag derived from T7 phage gene 10B
    717..764     +  terminator     T7 terminator: transcription terminator for bacteriophage T7 RNA polymerase
    801..1229    +  rep_origin     f1 ori (sequence partly withheld): f1 bacteriophage origin of replication; arrow indicates direction of (+) strand synthesis
   1282..1339    +  promoter       AmpR promoter (fragment): bla
   1348..2163    -  CDS            KanR: aminoglycoside phosphotransferase; aph(3')-Ia; confers resistance to kanamycin in bacteria or G418 (Geneticin®) in eukaryotes
   2285..2873    +  rep_origin     ori: high-copy-number ColE1/pMB1/pBR322/pUC origin of replication
   3059..3198    -  misc_feature   bom: basis of mobility region from pBR322
   3300..3491    -  CDS            rop: Rop protein, which maintains plasmids at low copy number; rop
   3508..3888    +  CDS            YPB1_ECOLX: Protein predicted: Swiss-Prot protein existence level 4. From Escherichia coli.
   3960..4251    -  CDS            TcR (fragment): tetracycline efflux protein; tet; confers resistance to tetracycline
   4266..4287    -  protein_bind   CAP binding site: CAP binding activates transcription in the presence of cAMP. E. coli catabolite activator protein
   4300..5382    -  CDS            lacI: lac repressor; lacI; The lac repressor binds to the lac operator to inhibit transcription in E. coli. This inhibition can be relieved by adding lactose or isopropyl-β-D-thiogalactopyranoside (IPTG).
   5383..5460    -  promoter       lacI promoter: lacI
   5468..197     -  CDS            TcR (fragment) (across the origin): tetracycline efflux protein; tet; confers resistance to tetracycline
>Addgene plasmid #128418 | pET28a-C9ORF80 | addgene full sequence | sequence record 252201 | Addgene NGS Result
ATGGTGCATGCAAGGAGATGGCGCCCAACAGTCCCCCGGCCACGGGGCCTGCCACCATACCCACGCCGAA
ACAAGCGCTCATGAGCCCGAAGTGGCGAGCCCGATCTTCCCCATCGGTGATGTCGGCGATATAGGCGCCA
GCAACCGCACCTGTGGCGCCGGTGATGCCGGCCACGATGCGTCCGGCGTAGAGGATCGAGATCTCGATCC
CGCGAAATTAATACGACTCACTATAGGGGAATTGTGAGCGGATAACAATTCCCCTCTAGAAATAATTTTG
TTTAACTTTAAGAAGGAGATATACCATGGCAGCAAACTCTTCAGGACAAGGTTTTCAAAACAAAAATAGA
GTTGCAATCTTGGCAGAACTGGACAAAGAGAAAAGAAAACTACTTATGCAGAACCAGTCTTCAACAAATC
ATCCTGGAGCTAGCATTGCACTCTCGAGACCCTCTCTTAATAAGGACTTCCGGGATCACGCTGAGCAGCA
GCATATTGCAGCCCAACAGAAGGCAGCTTTGCAGCATGCTCATGCACATTCATCTGGATACTTCATCACT
CAAGACTCTGCATTTGGGAACCTTATTCTTCCTGTTTTACCTCGCCTTGACCCAGAAGCGGCCGCACTCG
AGCACCACCACCACCACCACTGAGATCCGGCTGCTAACAAAGCCCGAAAGGAAGCTGAGTTGGCTGCTGC
CACCGCTGAGCAATAACTAGCATAACCCCTTGGGGCCTCTAAACGGGTCTTGAGGGGTTTTTTGCTGAAA
GGAGGAACTATATCCGGATTGGCGAATGGG
[124 nt withheld, positions 801-924]
C
[91 nt withheld, positions 926-1016]
A
[49 nt withheld, positions 1018-1066]
CCTTTGACGTTGGAGTCCACGTTCTTT
[37 nt withheld, positions 1094-1130]
ACCCTATCTCGGTCTATTCTTTTGATTTATAAGGGATTTTGCCGATTTCGGCCTATTGGTTAAAAAATGA
GCTGATTTAACAAAAATTTAACGCGAATTTTAACAAAATATTAACGCTTACAATTTAGGTGGCACTTTTC
GGGGAAATGTGCGCGGAACCCCTATTTGTTTATTTTTCTAAATACATTCAAATATGTATCCGCTCATGAA
TTAATTCTTAGAAAAACTCATCGAGCATCAAATGAAACTGCAATTTATTCATATCAGGATTATCAATACC
ATATTTTTGAAAAAGCCGTTTCTGTAATGAAGGAGAAAACTCACCGAGGCAGTTCCATAGGATGGCAAGA
TCCTGGTATCGGTCTGCGATTCCGACTCGTCCAACATCAATACAACCTATTAATTTCCCCTCGTCAAAAA
TAAGGTTATCAAGTGAGAAATCACCATGAGTGACGACTGAATCCGGTGAGAATGGCAAAAGTTTATGCAT
TTCTTTCCAGACTTGTTCAACAGGCCAGCCATTACGCTCGTCATCAAAATCACTCGCATCAACCAAACCG
TTATTCATTCGTGATTGCGCCTGAGCGAGACGAAATACGCGATCGCTGTTAAAAGGACAATTACAAACAG
GAATCGAATGCAACCGGCGCAGGAACACTGCCAGCGCATCAACAATATTTTCACCTGAATCAGGATATTC
TTCTAATACCTGGAATGCTGTTTTCCCGGGGATCGCAGTGGTGAGTAACCATGCATCATCAGGAGTACGG
ATAAAATGCTTGATGGTCGGAAGAGGCATAAATTCCGTCAGCCAGTTTAGTCTGACCATCTCATCTGTAA
CATCATTGGCAACGCTACCTTTGCCATGTTTCAGAAACAACTCTGGCGCATCGGGCTTCCCATACAATCG
ATAGATTGTCGCACCTGATTGCCCGACATTATCGCGAGCCCATTTATACCCATATAAATCAGCATCCATG
TTGGAATTTAATCGCGGCCTAGAGCAAGACGTTTCCCGTTGAATATGGCTCATAACACCCCTTGTATTAC
TGTTTATGTAAGCAGACAGTTTTATTGTTCATGACCAAAATCCCTTAACGTGAGTTTTCGTTCCACTGAG
CGTCAGACCCCGTAGAAAAGATCAAAGGATCTTCTTGAGATCCTTTTTTTCTGCGCGTAATCTGCTGCTT
GCAAACAAAAAAACCACCGCTACCAGCGGTGGTTTGTTTGCCGGATCAAGAGCTACCAACTCTTTTTCCG
AAGGTAACTGGCTTCAGCAGAGCGCAGATACCAAATACTGTCCTTCTAGTGTAGCCGTAGTTAGGCCACC
ACTTCAAGAACTCTGTAGCACCGCCTACATACCTCGCTCTGCTAATCCTGTTACCAGTGGCTGCTGCCAG
TGGCGATAAGTCGTGTCTTACCGGGTTGGACTCAAGACGATAGTTACCGGATAAGGCGCAGCGGTCGGGC
TGAACGGGGGGTTCGTGCACACAGCCCAGCTTGGAGCGAACGACCTACACCGAACTGAGATACCTACAGC
GTGAGCTATGAGAAAGCGCCACGCTTCCCGAAGGGAGAAAGGCGGACAGGTATCCGGTAAGCGGCAGGGT
CGGAACAGGAGAGCGCACGAGGGAGCTTCCAGGGGGAAACGCCTGGTATCTTTATAGTCCTGTCGGGTTT
CGCCACCTCTGACTTGAGCGTCGATTTTTGTGATGCTCGTCAGGGGGGCGGAGCCTATGGAAAAACGCCA
GCAACGCGGCCTTTTTACGGTTCCTGGCCTTTTGCTGGCCTTTTGCTCACATGTTCTTTCCTGCGTTATC
CCCTGATTCTGTGGATAACCGTATTACCGCCTTTGAGTGAGCTGATACCGCTCGCCGCAGCCGAACGACC
GAGCGCAGCGAGTCAGTGAGCGAGGAAGCGGAAGAGCGCCTGATGCGGTATTTTCTCCTTACGCATCTGT
GCGGTATTTCACACCGCAATGGTGCACTCTCAGTACAATCTGCTCTGATGCCGCATAGTTAAGCCAGTAT
ACACTCCGCTATCGCTACGTGACTGGGTCATGGCTGCGCCCCGACACCCGCCAACACCCGCTGACGCGCC
CTGACGGGCTTGTCTGCTCCCGGCATCCGCTTACAGACAAGCTGTGACCGTCTCCGGGAGCTGCATGTGT
CAGAGGTTTTCACCGTCATCACCGAAACGCGCGAGGCAGCTGCGGTAAAGCTCATCAGCGTGGTCGTGAA
GCGATTCACAGATGTCTGCCTGTTCATCCGCGTCCAGCTCGTTGAGTTTCTCCAGAAGCGTTAATGTCTG
GCTTCTGATAAAGCGGGCCATGTTAAGGGCGGTTTTTTCCTGTTTGGTCACTGATGCCTCCGTGTAAGGG
GGATTTCTGTTCATGGGGGTAATGATACCGATGAAACGAGAGAGGATGCTCACGATACGGGTTACTGATG
ATGAACATGCCCGGTTACTGGAACGTTGTGAGGGTAAACAACTGGCGGTATGGATGCGGCGGGACCAGAG
AAAAATCACTCAGGGTCAATGCCAGCGCTTCGTTAATACAGATGTAGGTGTTCCACAGGGTAGCCAGCAG
CATCCTGCGATGCAGATCCGGAACATAATGGTGCAGGGCGCTGACTTCCGCGTTTCCAGACTTTACGAAA
CACGGAAACCGAAGACCATTCATGTTGTTGCTCAGGTCGCAGACGTTTTGCAGCAGCAGTCGCTTCACGT
TCGCTCGCGTATCGGTGATTCATTCTGCTAACCAGTAAGGCAACCCCGCCAGCCTAGCCGGGTCCTCAAC
GACAGGAGCACGATCATGCGCACCCGTGGGGCCGCCATGCCGGCGATAATGGCCTGCTTCTCGCCGAAAC
GTTTGGTGGCGGGACCAGTGACGAAGGCTTGAGCGAGGGCGTGCAAGATTCCGAATACCGCAAGCGACAG
GCCGATCATCGTCGCGCTCCAGCGAAAGCGGTCCTCGCCGAAAATGACCCAGAGCGCTGCCGGCACCTGT
CCTACGAGTTGCATGATAAAGAAGACAGTCATAAGTGCGGCGACGATAGTCATGCCCCGCGCCCACCGGA
AGGAGCTGACTGGGTTGAAGGCTCTCAAGGGCATCGGTCGAGATCCCGGTGCCTAATGAGTGAGCTAACT
TACATTAATTGCGTTGCGCTCACTGCCCGCTTTCCAGTCGGGAAACCTGTCGTGCCAGCTGCATTAATGA
ATCGGCCAACGCGCGGGGAGAGGCGGTTTGCGTATTGGGCGCCAGGGTGGTTTTTCTTTTCACCAGTGAG
ACGGGCAACAGCTGATTGCCCTTCACCGCCTGGCCCTGAGAGAGTTGCAGCAAGCGGTCCACGCTGGTTT
GCCCCAGCAGGCGAAAATCCTGTTTGATGGTGGTTAACGGCGGGATATAACATGAGCTGTCTTCGGTATC
GTCGTATCCCACTACCGAGATATCCGCACCAACGCGCAGCCCGGACTCGGTAATGGCGCGCATTGCGCCC
AGCGCCATCTGATCGTTGGCAACCAGCATCGCAGTGGGAACGATGCCCTCATTCAGCATTTGCATGGTTT
GTTGAAAACCGGACATGGCACTCCAGTCGCCTTCCCGTTCCGCTATCGGCTGAATTTGATTGCGAGTGAG
ATATTTATGCCAGCCAGCCAGACGCAGACGCGCCGAGACAGAACTTAATGGGCCCGCTAACAGCGCGATT
TGCTGGTGACCCAATGCGACCAGATGCTCCACGCCCAGTCGCGTACCGTCTTCATGGGAGAAAATAATAC
TGTTGATGGGTGTCTGGTCAGAGACATCAAGAAATAACGCCGGAACATTAGTGCAGGCAGCTTCCACAGC
AATGGCATCCTGGTCATCCAGCGGATAGTTAATGATCAGCCCACTGACGCGTTGCGCGAGAAGATTGTGC
ACCGCCGCTTTACAGGCTTCGACGCCGCTTCGTTCTACCATCGACACCACCACGCTGGCACCCAGTTGAT
CGGCGCGAGATTTAATCGCCGCGACAATTTGCGACGGCGCGTGCAGGGCCAGACTGGAGGTGGCAACGCC
AATCAGCAACGACTGTTTGCCCGCCAGTTGTTGTGCCACGCGGTTGGGAATGTAATTCAGCTCCGCCATC
GCCGCTTCCACTTTTTCCCGCGTTTTCGCAGAAACGTGGCTGGCCTGGTTCACCACGCGGGAAACGGTCT
GATAAGAGACACCGGCATACTCTGCGACATCGTATAACGTTACTGGTTTCACATTCACCACCCTGAATTG
ACTCTCTTCCGGGCGCTATCATGCCATACCGCGAAAGGTTTTGCGCCATTCGATGGTGTCCGGGATCTCG
ACGCTCTCCCTTATGCGACTCCTGCATTAGGAAGCAGCCCAGTAGTAGGTTGAGGCCGTTGAGCACCGCC
GCCGCAAGGA
